>Addgene plasmid #24263 | pCDNA3 Flag Bmf (S74D,S77D) | addgene partial sequence | sequence record 30559 | 24263 with CMV-F
TTAGCAGAGCTCTCTGGCTACTAGAGAACCCACTGCTTACTGGCTTATCGAAATTAATACGACTCACCTA
TAGGGAGACCCAAGCTTACGGCAGCCAACATGGACTATAAGGACGATGATGACAAAGGATCCGAGCCATC
TCAGTGTGTGGAGGAGCTGGAGGATGATGTGTTCCAACCAGAGGATGGGGAGCCGGTGACCCAACCCGGG
AGCTTGCTCTCTGCTGACCTGTTTGCCCAGAGCCTACTGGACTGCCCCCTCAGCCGACTTCAGCTCTTCC
CTCTCACCCACTGCTGTGGCCCTGGCCTTCGACCCACCAGCCAGGAAGACAAAGCTACCCAGACTCTCGA
CCCAGCCGACCCCAGCCAAGGTGTCATGCTGCCTTGTGGGGTGACTGAGGAACCCCAGCGACTCTTTTAT
GGCAATGCTGGCTATCGGCTTCCTCTCCCTGCCAGTTTCCCAGCAGTCTTGCCCATTGGGGAGCAGCCCC
CCGAAGGGCAGTGGCAACATCAAGCAGAGGTACAGATTGCCCGAAAGCTTCAGTGCATTGCAGACCAGTT
CCACCGGCTTCATGTGCAGCAACACCAGCAGAACCAAAATCGTGTGTGGTGGCAGATCCTCCTCTTCCTG
CACAACCTTGCTTTGAATGGAGAAGAGAACAGGAACGGGGCAGGCCCTAGGTGAGAATTCTGCAGATATC
CATCACACTGGCGGCNC
