[The description below was written by a language model from this plasmid's Addgene catalogue record.]
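Description:
pCDNA3 Flag Bmf (S74D,S77D) is a mammalian expression plasmid built on the commercial pcDNA3 backbone (about 5.4 kb without insert). It is maintained as a high-copy plasmid in E. coli under ampicillin selection. No feature table accompanies the record, so the regulatory elements are not itemised. pcDNA3 is a standard vector in which a CMV immediate-early promoter drives the insert, followed by a polyadenylation signal. It also normally carries a neomycin resistance cassette for G418 selection of stable mammalian lines. The T7 and SP6 sites listed as sequencing primer sites flank the polylinker.

The payload is a roughly 600 bp human BMF (Bcl2 modifying factor) coding sequence cloned between HindIII and EcoRI, both of which remain intact. A Flag epitope is fused to the N terminus for detection or immunoprecipitation with anti-Flag antibodies. BMF is a BH3-only pro-apoptotic member of the Bcl2 family. The insert carries two serine-to-aspartate substitutions, a type of change commonly used to mimic constitutive phosphorylation. The record is internally inconsistent about numbering. The plasmid name and mutation field give the positions as S74D and S77D, whereas the insert name lists S87D and S90D. This may reflect different isoform or reference numbering, but the record does not explain it.

The associated publication concerns JNK phosphorylation of Bim-related Bcl2 family proteins and Bax-dependent apoptosis. The construct therefore appears intended for transfection studies of how phosphorylation at these sites affects BMF's pro-apoptotic activity, probably alongside wild-type or non-phosphorylatable versions.
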