Addgene plasmid #24263: pCDNA3 Flag Bmf (S74D,S77D)
Depositing lab: Roger Davis. Depositing organization: University of Massachusetts, Worcester. Publication: JNK phosphorylation of Bim-related members of the Bcl2 family induces Bax-dependent apoptosis. Lei K, Davis RJ. Proc Natl Acad Sci U S A. 2003 Mar 4. 100(5):2432-7. 10.1073/pnas.0438011100 PubMed 12591950.
Backbone
  Vector backbone: pcDNA3
  Backbone manufacturer: invitrogen
  Backbone size w/o insert (bp): 5446
  Vector type: Mammalian Expression
Growth in bacteria
  Bacterial resistance: Ampicillin, 100 μg/mL
  Growth temperature: 37°C
  Growth strain: DH5alpha
  Copy number: High Copy
Gene/Insert
  Gene/Insert name: Bmf (S87D,S90D) (alt name: Bcl2 modifying factor)
  Species: H. sapiens (human)
  Insert size (bp): 596
  Mutation: changed Serine 74 to Aspartic Acid changed Serine 77 to Aspartic Acid
  GenBank ID: NM_001003940
  Entrez Gene: BMF
  Tag / fusion protein: Flag (N terminal on insert)
  Cloning method: Restriction Enzyme; 5′ cloning site Hind III (not destroyed); 3′ cloning site EcoRI (not destroyed)
  Sequencing primers: 5′ T7; 3′ SP6
Terms and licenses: Academic/Nonprofit Terms; Industry Terms: Not Available to Industry
How to cite: pCDNA3 Flag Bmf (S74D,S77D) was a gift from Roger Davis (Addgene plasmid # 24263 ; http://n2t.net/addgene:24263 ; RRID:Addgene_24263)
